>Addgene plasmid #124942 | pET_SZ1-RGG-RGG | depositor full sequence | sequence record 238792 | pET_SZ1-RGG-RGG sequence 6413 bps
TGGCGAATGGG
[124 nt withheld, positions 12-135]
C
[91 nt withheld, positions 137-227]
A
[49 nt withheld, positions 229-277]
CCTTTGACGTTGGAGTCCACGTTCTTT
[37 nt withheld, positions 305-341]
ACCCTATCTCGGTCTATTCTTTTGATTTATAAGGGATTTTGCCGATTTCGGCCTATTGGTTAAAAAATGA
GCTGATTTAACAAAAATTTAACGCGAATTTTAACAAAATATTAACGTTTACAATTTCAGGTGGCACTTTT
CGGGGAAATGTGCGCGGAACCCCTATTTGTTTATTTTTCTAAATACATTCAAATATGTATCCGCTCATGA
ATTAATTCTTAGAAAAACTCATCGAGCATCAAATGAAACTGCAATTTATTCATATCAGGATTATCAATAC
CATATTTTTGAAAAAGCCGTTTCTGTAATGAAGGAGAAAACTCACCGAGGCAGTTCCATAGGATGGCAAG
ATCCTGGTATCGGTCTGCGATTCCGACTCGTCCAACATCAATACAACCTATTAATTTCCCCTCGTCAAAA
ATAAGGTTATCAAGTGAGAAATCACCATGAGTGACGACTGAATCCGGTGAGAATGGCAAAAGTTTATGCA
TTTCTTTCCAGACTTGTTCAACAGGCCAGCCATTACGCTCGTCATCAAAATCACTCGCATCAACCAAACC
GTTATTCATTCGTGATTGCGCCTGAGCGAGACGAAATACGCGATCGCTGTTAAAAGGACAATTACAAACA
GGAATCGAATGCAACCGGCGCAGGAACACTGCCAGCGCATCAACAATATTTTCACCTGAATCAGGATATT
CTTCTAATACCTGGAATGCTGTTTTCCCGGGGATCGCAGTGGTGAGTAACCATGCATCATCAGGAGTACG
GATAAAATGCTTGATGGTCGGAAGAGGCATAAATTCCGTCAGCCAGTTTAGTCTGACCATCTCATCTGTA
ACATCATTGGCAACGCTACCTTTGCCATGTTTCAGAAACAACTCTGGCGCATCGGGCTTCCCATACAATC
GATAGATTGTCGCACCTGATTGCCCGACATTATCGCGAGCCCATTTATACCCATATAAATCAGCATCCAT
GTTGGAATTTAATCGCGGCCTAGAGCAAGACGTTTCCCGTTGAATATGGCTCATAACACCCCTTGTATTA
CTGTTTATGTAAGCAGACAGTTTTATTGTTCATGACCAAAATCCCTTAACGTGAGTTTTCGTTCCACTGA
GCGTCAGACCCCGTAGAAAAGATCAAAGGATCTTCTTGAGATCCTTTTTTTCTGCGCGTAATCTGCTGCT
TGCAAACAAAAAAACCACCGCTACCAGCGGTGGTTTGTTTGCCGGATCAAGAGCTACCAACTCTTTTTCC
GAAGGTAACTGGCTTCAGCAGAGCGCAGATACCAAATACTGTCCTTCTAGTGTAGCCGTAGTTAGGCCAC
CACTTCAAGAACTCTGTAGCACCGCCTACATACCTCGCTCTGCTAATCCTGTTACCAGTGGCTGCTGCCA
GTGGCGATAAGTCGTGTCTTACCGGGTTGGACTCAAGACGATAGTTACCGGATAAGGCGCAGCGGTCGGG
CTGAACGGGGGGTTCGTGCACACAGCCCAGCTTGGAGCGAACGACCTACACCGAACTGAGATACCTACAG
CGTGAGCTATGAGAAAGCGCCACGCTTCCCGAAGGGAGAAAGGCGGACAGGTATCCGGTAAGCGGCAGGG
TCGGAACAGGAGAGCGCACGAGGGAGCTTCCAGGGGGAAACGCCTGGTATCTTTATAGTCCTGTCGGGTT
TCGCCACCTCTGACTTGAGCGTCGATTTTTGTGATGCTCGTCAGGGGGGCGGAGCCTATGGAAAAACGCC
AGCAACGCGGCCTTTTTACGGTTCCTGGCCTTTTGCTGGCCTTTTGCTCACATGTTCTTTCCTGCGTTAT
CCCCTGATTCTGTGGATAACCGTATTACCGCCTTTGAGTGAGCTGATACCGCTCGCCGCAGCCGAACGAC
CGAGCGCAGCGAGTCAGTGAGCGAGGAAGCGGAAGAGCGCCTGATGCGGTATTTTCTCCTTACGCATCTG
TGCGGTATTTCACACCGCATATATGGTGCACTCTCAGTACAATCTGCTCTGATGCCGCATAGTTAAGCCA
GTATACACTCCGCTATCGCTACGTGACTGGGTCATGGCTGCGCCCCGACACCCGCCAACACCCGCTGACG
CGCCCTGACGGGCTTGTCTGCTCCCGGCATCCGCTTACAGACAAGCTGTGACCGTCTCCGGGAGCTGCAT
GTGTCAGAGGTTTTCACCGTCATCACCGAAACGCGCGAGGCAGCTGCGGTAAAGCTCATCAGCGTGGTCG
TGAAGCGATTCACAGATGTCTGCCTGTTCATCCGCGTCCAGCTCGTTGAGTTTCTCCAGAAGCGTTAATG
TCTGGCTTCTGATAAAGCGGGCCATGTTAAGGGCGGTTTTTTCCTGTTTGGTCACTGATGCCTCCGTGTA
AGGGGGATTTCTGTTCATGGGGGTAATGATACCGATGAAACGAGAGAGGATGCTCACGATACGGGTTACT
GATGATGAACATGCCCGGTTACTGGAACGTTGTGAGGGTAAACAACTGGCGGTATGGATGCGGCGGGACC
AGAGAAAAATCACTCAGGGTCAATGCCAGCGCTTCGTTAATACAGATGTAGGTGTTCCACAGGGTAGCCA
GCAGCATCCTGCGATGCAGATCCGGAACATAATGGTGCAGGGCGCTGACTTCCGCGTTTCCAGACTTTAC
GAAACACGGAAACCGAAGACCATTCATGTTGTTGCTCAGGTCGCAGACGTTTTGCAGCAGCAGTCGCTTC
ACGTTCGCTCGCGTATCGGTGATTCATTCTGCTAACCAGTAAGGCAACCCCGCCAGCCTAGCCGGGTCCT
CAACGACAGGAGCACGATCATGCGCACCCGTGGGGCCGCCATGCCGGCGATAATGGCCTGCTTCTCGCCG
AAACGTTTGGTGGCGGGACCAGTGACGAAGGCTTGAGCGAGGGCGTGCAAGATTCCGAATACCGCAAGCG
ACAGGCCGATCATCGTCGCGCTCCAGCGAAAGCGGTCCTCGCCGAAAATGACCCAGAGCGCTGCCGGCAC
CTGTCCTACGAGTTGCATGATAAAGAAGACAGTCATAAGTGCGGCGACGATAGTCATGCCCCGCGCCCAC
CGGAAGGAGCTGACTGGGTTGAAGGCTCTCAAGGGCATCGGTCGAGATCCCGGTGCCTAATGAGTGAGCT
AACTTACATTAATTGCGTTGCGCTCACTGCCCGCTTTCCAGTCGGGAAACCTGTCGTGCCAGCTGCATTA
ATGAATCGGCCAACGCGCGGGGAGAGGCGGTTTGCGTATTGGGCGCCAGGGTGGTTTTTCTTTTCACCAG
TGAGACGGGCAACAGCTGATTGCCCTTCACCGCCTGGCCCTGAGAGAGTTGCAGCAAGCGGTCCACGCTG
GTTTGCCCCAGCAGGCGAAAATCCTGTTTGATGGTGGTTAACGGCGGGATATAACATGAGCTGTCTTCGG
TATCGTCGTATCCCACTACCGAGATATCCGCACCAACGCGCAGCCCGGACTCGGTAATGGCGCGCATTGC
GCCCAGCGCCATCTGATCGTTGGCAACCAGCATCGCAGTGGGAACGATGCCCTCATTCAGCATTTGCATG
GTTTGTTGAAAACCGGACATGGCACTCCAGTCGCCTTCCCGTTCCGCTATCGGCTGAATTTGATTGCGAG
TGAGATATTTATGCCAGCCAGCCAGACGCAGACGCGCCGAGACAGAACTTAATGGGCCCGCTAACAGCGC
GATTTGCTGGTGACCCAATGCGACCAGATGCTCCACGCCCAGTCGCGTACCGTCTTCATGGGAGAAAATA
ATACTGTTGATGGGTGTCTGGTCAGAGACATCAAGAAATAACGCCGGAACATTAGTGCAGGCAGCTTCCA
CAGCAATGGCATCCTGGTCATCCAGCGGATAGTTAATGATCAGCCCACTGACGCGTTGCGCGAGAAGATT
GTGCACCGCCGCTTTACAGGCTTCGACGCCGCTTCGTTCTACCATCGACACCACCACGCTGGCACCCAGT
TGATCGGCGCGAGATTTAATCGCCGCGACAATTTGCGACGGCGCGTGCAGGGCCAGACTGGAGGTGGCAA
CGCCAATCAGCAACGACTGTTTGCCCGCCAGTTGTTGTGCCACGCGGTTGGGAATGTAATTCAGCTCCGC
CATCGCCGCTTCCACTTTTTCCCGCGTTTTCGCAGAAACGTGGCTGGCCTGGTTCACCACGCGGGAAACG
GTCTGATAAGAGACACCGGCATACTCTGCGACATCGTATAACGTTACTGGTTTCACATTCACCACCCTGA
ATTGACTCTCTTCCGGGCGCTATCATGCCATACCGCGAAAGGTTTTGCGCCATTCGATGGTGTCCGGGAT
CTCGACGCTCTCCCTTATGCGACTCCTGCATTAGGAAGCAGCCCAGTAGTAGGTTGAGGCCGTTGAGCAC
CGCCGCCGCAAGGAATGGTGCATGCAAGGAGATGGCGCCCAACAGTCCCCCGGCCACGGGGCCTGCCACC
ATACCCACGCCGAAACAAGCGCTCATGAGCCCGAAGTGGCGAGCCCGATCTTCCCCATCGGTGATGTCGG
CGATATAGGCGCCAGCAACCGCACCTGTGGCGCCGGTGATGCCGGCCACGATGCGTCCGGCGTAGAGGAT
CGAGATCTCGATCCCGCGAAATTAATACGACTCACTATAGGGGAATTGTGAGCGGATAACAATTCCCCTC
TAGAAATAATTTTGTTTAACTTTAAGAAGGAGATATACATATGAACTTGGTAGCCCAGCTTGAGAACGAA
GTTGCGAGTCTGGAAAACGAAAACGAGACGTTGAAGAAAAAGAACTTGCACAAGAAAGATTTGATTGCCT
ACTTGGAAAAGGAAATTGCCAATCTGCGTAAAAAGATTGAGGAAGGTATGGAATCCAATCAATCCAATAA
CGGTGGCTCGGGTAATGCCGCTCTGAATCGTGGTGGCCGCTACGTGCCGCCGCATCTGCGTGGTGGCGAT
GGTGGTGCAGCAGCAGCTGCATCTGCTGGCGGTGATGACCGTCGCGGCGGTGCGGGCGGTGGCGGTTATC
GTCGCGGCGGTGGCAATAGTGGTGGCGGTGGCGGTGGCGGTTATGATCGTGGTTACAATGACAACCGTGA
TGACCGCGATAACCGTGGCGGTTCCGGCGGTTACGGTCGTGATCGTAATTATGAAGACCGTGGTTACAAC
GGCGGTGGCGGTGGCGGTGGCAATCGTGGCTATAACAATAACCGTGGTGGCGGTGGCGGTGGCTACAATC
GCCAGGATCGTGGTGACGGTGGCAGCTCTAACTTTTCGCGCGGTGGCTATAATAACCGTGATGAAGGCAG
CGACAACCGCGGTAGTGGCCGTTCCTACAATAACGATCGTCGCGACAATGGTGGCGATGGCGAATTCTTA
GTACCTCGCGGGTCAATGGAATCCAATCAATCCAATAACGGTGGCTCGGGTAATGCCGCTCTGAATCGTG
GTGGCCGCTACGTGCCGCCGCATCTGCGTGGTGGCGATGGTGGTGCAGCAGCAGCTGCATCTGCTGGCGG
TGATGACCGTCGCGGCGGTGCGGGCGGTGGCGGTTATCGTCGCGGCGGTGGCAATAGTGGTGGCGGTGGC
GGTGGCGGTTATGATCGTGGTTACAATGACAACCGTGATGACCGCGATAACCGTGGCGGTTCCGGCGGTT
ACGGTCGTGATCGTAATTATGAAGACCGTGGTTACAACGGCGGTGGCGGTGGCGGTGGCAATCGTGGCTA
TAACAATAACCGTGGTGGCGGTGGCGGTGGCTACAATCGCCAGGATCGTGGTGACGGTGGCAGCTCTAAC
TTTTCGCGCGGTGGCTATAATAACCGTGATGAAGGCAGCGACAACCGCGGTAGTGGCCGTTCCTACAATA
ACGATCGTCGCGACAATGGTGGCGATGGCCTCGAGCACCACCACCACCACCACTGAGATCCGGCTGCTAA
CAAAGCCCGAAAGGAAGCTGAGTTGGCTGCTGCCACCGCTGAGCAATAACTAGCATAACCCCTTGGGGCC
TCTAAACGGGTCTTGAGGGGTTTTTTGCTGAAAGGAGGAACTATATCCGGAT
Features (pLannotate 1.2.2; 20 found; start..end, strand, type, name):
     12..467     +  rep_origin     f1 ori (sequence partly withheld): f1 bacteriophage origin of replication; arrow indicates direction of (+) strand synthesis
    494..551     +  promoter       AmpR promoter (fragment): bla
    560..1375    -  CDS            KanR: aminoglycoside phosphotransferase; aph(3')-Ia; confers resistance to kanamycin in bacteria or G418 (Geneticin®) in eukaryotes
   1497..2085    +  rep_origin     ori: high-copy-number ColE1/pMB1/pBR322/pUC origin of replication
   2271..2413    -  misc_feature   bom: basis of mobility region from pBR322
   2515..2706    -  CDS            rop: Rop protein, which maintains plasmids at low copy number; rop
   2723..3103    +  CDS            YPB1_ECOLX: Protein predicted: Swiss-Prot protein existence level 4. From Escherichia coli.
   3175..3466    -  CDS            TcR (fragment): tetracycline efflux protein; tet; confers resistance to tetracycline
   3481..3502    -  protein_bind   CAP binding site: CAP binding activates transcription in the presence of cAMP. E. coli catabolite activator protein
   3515..4597    -  CDS            lacI: lac repressor; lacI; The lac repressor binds to the lac operator to inhibit transcription in E. coli. This inhibition can be relieved by adding lactose or isopropyl-β-D-thiogalactopyranoside (IPTG).
   4598..4675    -  promoter       lacI promoter: lacI
   4683..4962    -  CDS            TcR (fragment): tetracycline efflux protein; tet; confers resistance to tetracycline
   4984..5002    +  promoter       T7 promoter: promoter for bacteriophage T7 RNA polymerase
   5003..5027    +  protein_bind   lac operator: The lac repressor binds to the lac operator to inhibit transcription in E. coli. This inhibition can be relieved by adding lactose or isopropyl-β-D-thiogalactopyranoside (IPTG). lac repressor encoded by lacI
   5042..5064    +  RBS            RBS: efficient ribosome binding site from bacteriophage T7 gene 10 (Olins and Rangwala, 1989)
   5219..5725    +  CDS            laf-1 (fragment): DDX3_CAEEL - Experimental evidence at protein level: Swiss-Prot protein existence level 1. Multifunctional ATP-dependent RNA helicase (PubMed:27546789). Plays a role in RNA remodeling, but is not required for RNA unwinding (PubMed:27546789). Binds to RNA in a concentration-dependent manner to stimulate annealing between two complementary strands of RNA (PubMed:26015579, PubMed:27546789). This process is also dependent upon ATP; ATP reduces binding to RNA and subsequently diminishes RNA annealing (PubMed:27546789). Involved in many cellular processes, which do not necessarily require its ATPase
   5747..6250    +  CDS            laf-1 (fragment): DDX3_CAEEL - Experimental evidence at protein level: Swiss-Prot protein existence level 1. Multifunctional ATP-dependent RNA helicase (PubMed:27546789). Plays a role in RNA remodeling, but is not required for RNA unwinding (PubMed:27546789). Binds to RNA in a concentration-dependent manner to stimulate annealing between two complementary strands of RNA (PubMed:26015579, PubMed:27546789). This process is also dependent upon ATP; ATP reduces binding to RNA and subsequently diminishes RNA annealing (PubMed:27546789). Involved in many cellular processes, which do not necessarily require its ATPase
   6257..6274    +  CDS            9xHis (fragment): 9xHis affinity tag
   6284..6333    +  CDS            SET1 (fragment): solubility-enhancement tag derived from T7 phage gene 10B
   6341..6388    +  terminator     T7 terminator: transcription terminator for bacteriophage T7 RNA polymerase
