>Addgene plasmid #124942 | pET_SZ1-RGG-RGG | addgene full sequence | sequence record 245543 | Addgene NGS Result
TGTCGGCGATATAGGCGCCAGCAACCGCACCTGTGGCGCCGGTGATGCCGGCCACGATGCGTCCGGCGTA
GAGGATCGAGATCTCGATCCCGCGAAATTAATACGACTCACTATAGGGGAATTGTGAGCGGATAACAATT
CCCCTCTAGAAATAATTTTGTTTAACTTTAAGAAGGAGATATACATATGAACTTGGTAGCCCAGCTTGAG
AACGAAGTTGCGAGTCTGGAAAACGAAAACGAGACGTTGAAGAAAAAGAACTTGCACAAGAAAGATTTGA
TTGCCTACTTGGAAAAGGAAATTGCCAATCTGCGTAAAAAGATTGAGGAAGGTATGGAATCCAATCAATC
CAATAACGGTGGCTCGGGTAATGCCGCTCTGAATCGTGGTGGCCGCTACGTGCCGCCGCATCTGCGTGGT
GGCGATGGTGGTGCAGCAGCAGCTGCATCTGCTGGCGGTGATGACCGTCGCGGCGGTGCGGGCGGTGGCG
GTTATCGTCGCGGCGGTGGCAATAGTGGTGGCGGTGGCGGTGGCGGTTATGATCGTGGTTACAATGACAA
CCGTGATGACCGCGATAACCGTGGCGGTTCCGGCGGTTACGGTCGTGATCGTAATTATGAAGACCGTGGT
TACAACGGCGGTGGCGGTGGCGGTGGCAATCGTGGCTATAACAATAACCGTGGTGGCGGTGGCGGTGGCT
ACAATCGCCAGGATCGTGGTGACGGTGGCAGCTCTAACTTTTCGCGCGGTGGCTATAATAACCGTGATGA
AGGCAGCGACAACCGCGGTAGTGGCCGTTCCTACAATAACGATCGTCGCGACAATGGTGGCGATGGCGAA
TTCTTAGTACCTCGCGGGTCAATGGAATCCAATCAATCCAATAACGGTGGCTCGGGTAATGCCGCTCTGA
ATCGTGGTGGCCGCTACGTGCCGCCGCATCTGCGTGGTGGCGATGGTGGTGCAGCAGCAGCTGCATCTGC
TGGCGGTGATGACCGTCGCGGCGGTGCGGGCGGTGGCGGTTATCGTCGCGGCGGTGGCAATAGTGGTGGC
GGTGGCGGTGGCGGTTATGATCGTGGTTACAATGACAACCGTGATGACCGCGATAACCGTGGCGGTTCCG
GCGGTTACGGTCGTGATCGTAATTATGAAGACCGTGGTTACAACGGCGGTGGCGGTGGCGGTGGCAATCG
TGGCTATAACAATAACCGTGGTGGCGGTGGCGGTGGCTACAATCGCCAGGATCGTGGTGACGGTGGCAGC
TCTAACTTTTCGCGCGGTGGCTATAATAACCGTGATGAAGGCAGCGACAACCGCGGTAGTGGCCGTTCCT
ACAATAACGATCGTCGCGACAATGGTGGCGATGGCCTCGAGCACCACCACCACCACCACTGAGATCCGGC
TGCTAACAAAGCCCGAAAGGAAGCTGAGTTGGCTGCTGCCACCGCTGAGCAATAACTAGCATAACCCCTT
GGGGCCTCTAAACGGGTCTTGAGGGGTTTTTTGCTGAAAGGAGGAACTATATCCGGATTGGCGAATGGG
[124 nt withheld, positions 1540-1663]
C
[91 nt withheld, positions 1665-1755]
A
[49 nt withheld, positions 1757-1805]
CCTTTGACGTTGGAGTCCACGTTCTTT
[37 nt withheld, positions 1833-1869]
ACCCTATCTCGGTCTATTCTTTTGATTTATAAGGGATTTTGCCGATTTCGGCCTATTGGTTAAAAAATGA
GCTGATTTAACAAAAATTTAACGCGAATTTTAACAAAATATTAACGCTTACAATTTAGGTGGCACTTTTC
GGGGTACCCAGGTGGCACTTTTCGGGGAAATGTGCGCGGAACCCCTATTTGTTTATTTTTCTAAATACAT
TCAAATATGTATCCGCTCATGAATTAATTCTTAGAAAAACTCATCGAGCATCAAATGAAACTGCAATTTA
TTCATATCAGGATTATCAATACCATATTTTTGAAAAAGCCGTTTCTGTAATGAAGGAGAAAACTCACCGA
GGCAGTTCCATAGGATGGCAAGATCCTGGTATCGGTCTGCGATTCCGACTCGTCCAACATCAATACAACC
TATTAATTTCCCCTCGTCAAAAATAAGGTTATCAAGTGAGAAATCACCATGAGTGACGACTGAATCCGGT
GAGAATGGCAAAAGTTTATGCATTTCTTTCCAGACTTGTTCAACAGGCCAGCCATTACGCTCGTCATCAA
AATCACTCGCATCAACCAAACCGTTATTCATTCGTGATTGCGCCTGAGCGAGACGAAATACGCGATCGCT
GTTAAAAGGACAATTACAAACAGGAATCGAATGCAACCGGCGCAGGAACACTGCCAGCGCATCAACAATA
TTTTCACCTGAATCAGGATATTCTTCTAATACCTGGAATGCTGTTTTCCCGGGGATCGCAGTGGTGAGTA
ACCATGCATCATCAGGAGTACGGATAAAATGCTTGATGGTCGGAAGAGGCATAAATTCCGTCAGCCAGTT
TAGTCTGACCATCTCATCTGTAACATCATTGGCAACGCTACCTTTGCCATGTTTCAGAAACAACTCTGGC
GCATCGGGCTTCCCATACAATCGATAGATTGTCGCACCTGATTGCCCGACATTATCGCGAGCCCATTTAT
ACCCATATAAATCAGCATCCATGTTGGAATTTAATCGCGGCCTAGAGCAAGACGTTTCCCGTTGAATATG
GCTCATAACACCCCTTGTATTACTGTTTATGTAAGCAGACAGTTTTATTGTTCATGACCAAAATCCCTTA
ACGTGACCTAGGTCATGACCAAAATCCCTTAACGTGAGTTTTCGTTCCACTGAGCGTCAGACCCCGTAGA
AAAGATCAAAGGATCTTCTTGAGATCCTTTTTTTCTGCGCGTAATCTGCTGCTTGCAAACAAAAAAACCA
CCGCTACCAGCGGTGGTTTGTTTGCCGGATCAAGAGCTACCAACTCTTTTTCCGAAGGTAACTGGCTTCA
GCAGAGCGCAGATACCAAATACTGTTCTTCTAGTGTAGCCGTAGTTAGGCCACCACTTCAAGAACTCTGT
AGCACCGCCTACATACCTCGCTCTGCTAATCCTGTTACCAGTGGCTGCTGCCAGTGGCGATAAGTCGTGT
CTTACCGGGTTGGACTCAAGACGATAGTTACCGGATAAGGCGCAGCGGTCGGGCTGAACGGGGGGTTCGT
GCACACAGCCCAGCTTGGAGCGAACGACCTACACCGAACTGAGATACCTACAGCGTGAGCTATGAGAAAG
CGCCACGCTTCCCGAAGGGAGAAAGGCGGACAGGTATCCGGTAAGCGGCAGGGTCGGAACAGGAGAGCGC
ACGAGGGAGCTTCCAGGGGGAAACGCCTGGTATCTTTATAGTCCTGTCGGGTTTCGCCACCTCTGACTTG
AGCGTCGATTTTTGTGATGCTCGTCAGGGGGGCGGAGCCTATGGAAAAACGCCAGCAACGCGGCCTTTTT
ACGGTTCCTGGCCTTTTGCTGGCCTTTTGCTCACATGTTCTTTCCTGCGTTATCCCCTGATTCTGTGGAT
AACCGTATTACCGCCTTTGAGTGAGCTGATACCGCTCGCCGCAGCCGAACGACCGAGCGCAGCGAGTCAG
TGAGCGAGGAAGCGGAAGAGCGCCATAATCCATGATAAAGAAGACAGTCATAAGTGCGGCGACGATAGTC
ATGCCCCGCGCCCACCGGAAGGAGCTGACTGGGTTGAAGGCTCTCAAGGGCATCGGTCGAGATCCCGGTG
CCTAATGAGTGAGCTAACTTACATTAATTGCGTTGCGCTCACTGCCCGCTTTCCAGTCGGGAAACCTGTC
GTGCCAGCTGCATTAATGAATCGGCCAACGCGCGGGGAGAGGCGGTTTGCGTATTGGGCGCCAGGGTGGT
TTTTCTTTTCACCAGTGAGACGGGCAACAGCTGATTGCCCTTCACCGCCTGGCCCTGAGAGAGTTGCAGC
AAGCGGTCCACGCTGGTTTGCCCCAGCAGGCGAAAATCCTGTTTGATGGTGGTTAACGGCGGGATATAAC
ATGAGCTGTCTTCGGTATCGTCGTATCCCACTACCGAGATATCCGCACCAACGCGCAGCCCGGACTCGGT
AATGGCGCGCATTGCGCCCAGCGCCATCTGATCGTTGGCAACCAGCATCGCAGTGGGAACGATGCCCTCA
TTCAGCATTTGCATGGTTTGTTGAAAACCGGACATGGCACTCCAGTCGCCTTCCCGTTCCGCTATCGGCT
GAATTTGATTGCGAGTGAGATATTTATGCCAGCCAGCCAGACGCAGACGCGCCGAGACAGAACTTAATGG
GCCCGCTAACAGCGCGATTTGCTGGTGACCCAATGCGACCAGATGCTCCACGCCCAGTCGCGTACCGTCT
TCATGGGAGAAAATAATACTGTTGATGGGTGTCTGGTCAGAGACATCAAGAAATAACGCCGGAACATTAG
TGCAGGCAGCTTCCACAGCAATGGCATCCTGGTCATCCAGCGGATAGTTAATGATCAGCCCACTGACGCG
TTGCGCGAGAAGATTGTGCACCGCCGCTTTACAGGCTTCGACGCCGCTTCGTTCTACCATCGACACCACC
ACGCTGGCACCCAGTTGATCGGCGCGAGATTTAATCGCCGCGACAATTTGCGACGGCGCGTGCAGGGCCA
GACTGGAGGTGGCAACGCCAATCAGCAACGACTGTTTGCCCGCCAGTTGTTGTGCCACGCGGTTGGGAAT
GTAATTCAGCTCCGCCATCGCCGCTTCCACTTTTTCCCGCGTTTTCGCAGAAACGTGGCTGGCCTGGTTC
ACCACGCGGGAAACGGTCTGATAAGAGACACCGGCATACTCTGCGACATCGTATAACGTTACTGGTTTCA
CATTCACCACCCTGAATTGACTCTCTTCCGGGCGCTATCATGCCATACCGCGAAAGGTTTTGCGCCATTC
GATGGTGTCCGGGATCTCGACGCTCTCCCTTATGCGACTCCTGCATTAGGAAGCAGCCCAGTAGTAGGTT
GAGGCCGTTGAGCACCGCCGCCGCAAGGAATGGTGCATGCAAGGAGATGGCGCCCAACAGTCCCCCGGCC
ACGGGGCCTGCCACCATACCCACGCCGAAACAAGCGCTCATGAGCCCGAAGTGGCGAGCCCGATCTTCCC
CATCGGTGA
Features (pLannotate 1.2.2; 17 found; start..end, strand, type, name):
     99..117     +  promoter       T7 promoter: promoter for bacteriophage T7 RNA polymerase
    118..142     +  protein_bind   lac operator: The lac repressor binds to the lac operator to inhibit transcription in E. coli. This inhibition can be relieved by adding lactose or isopropyl-β-D-thiogalactopyranoside (IPTG). lac repressor encoded by lacI
    157..179     +  RBS            RBS: efficient ribosome binding site from bacteriophage T7 gene 10 (Olins and Rangwala, 1989)
    334..840     +  CDS            laf-1 (fragment): DDX3_CAEEL - Experimental evidence at protein level: Swiss-Prot protein existence level 1. Multifunctional ATP-dependent RNA helicase (PubMed:27546789). Plays a role in RNA remodeling, but is not required for RNA unwinding (PubMed:27546789). Binds to RNA in a concentration-dependent manner to stimulate annealing between two complementary strands of RNA (PubMed:26015579, PubMed:27546789). This process is also dependent upon ATP; ATP reduces binding to RNA and subsequently diminishes RNA annealing (PubMed:27546789). Involved in many cellular processes, which do not necessarily require its ATPase
    862..1365    +  CDS            laf-1 (fragment): DDX3_CAEEL - Experimental evidence at protein level: Swiss-Prot protein existence level 1. Multifunctional ATP-dependent RNA helicase (PubMed:27546789). Plays a role in RNA remodeling, but is not required for RNA unwinding (PubMed:27546789). Binds to RNA in a concentration-dependent manner to stimulate annealing between two complementary strands of RNA (PubMed:26015579, PubMed:27546789). This process is also dependent upon ATP; ATP reduces binding to RNA and subsequently diminishes RNA annealing (PubMed:27546789). Involved in many cellular processes, which do not necessarily require its ATPase
   1372..1389    +  CDS            9xHis (fragment): 9xHis affinity tag
   1399..1448    +  CDS            SET1 (fragment): solubility-enhancement tag derived from T7 phage gene 10B
   1456..1503    +  terminator     T7 terminator: transcription terminator for bacteriophage T7 RNA polymerase
   1540..1968    +  rep_origin     f1 ori (sequence partly withheld): f1 bacteriophage origin of replication; arrow indicates direction of (+) strand synthesis
   2044..2101    +  promoter       AmpR promoter (fragment): bla
   2110..2925    -  CDS            KanR: aminoglycoside phosphotransferase; aph(3')-Ia; confers resistance to kanamycin in bacteria or G418 (Geneticin®) in eukaryotes
   3078..3666    +  rep_origin     ori: high-copy-number ColE1/pMB1/pBR322/pUC origin of replication
   3860..3959    -  CDS            TcR (fragment): tetracycline efflux protein; tet; confers resistance to tetracycline
   3974..3995    -  protein_bind   CAP binding site: CAP binding activates transcription in the presence of cAMP. E. coli catabolite activator protein
   4008..5090    -  CDS            lacI: lac repressor; lacI; The lac repressor binds to the lac operator to inhibit transcription in E. coli. This inhibition can be relieved by adding lactose or isopropyl-β-D-thiogalactopyranoside (IPTG).
   5091..5168    -  promoter       lacI promoter: lacI
   5176..77      -  CDS            TcR (fragment) (across the origin): tetracycline efflux protein; tet; confers resistance to tetracycline
