[The description below was written by a language model from this plasmid's Addgene catalogue record and pLannotate feature annotations shown in this document.]
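Description:
pET_SZ1-RGG-RGG is a pET-family bacterial expression plasmid for producing a SYNZIP1-RGG-RGG fusion protein in E. coli. It is selected with kanamycin through an aminoglycoside phosphotransferase (KanR) gene and replicates from a ColE1/pMB1-type origin. An f1 phage origin is also present. Expression is driven by a T7 promoter followed directly by a lac operator and the T7 gene 10 ribosome binding site, and a plasmid-borne lacI gene under its own promoter supplies the repressor. Transcription therefore requires a host that provides T7 RNA polymerase and is induced with IPTG. A T7 terminator closes the cassette.

The open reading frame contains two tandem copies, each about 500 bp, of the RGG domain of C. elegans LAF-1, a DDX3-type RNA helicase, followed by a short C-terminal polyhistidine tag for affinity purification. The annotation tool did not label the SYNZIP1 coiled-coil module. It presumably occupies the unannotated stretch between the ribosome binding site and the first RGG repeat, in line with the insert name. The short "SET1" and tetracycline-resistance fragment hits appear to be backbone remnants rather than functional parts. According to the associated publication title, the construct belongs to a system for controllable protein phase separation and modular recruitment into synthetic membraneless organelles. In that setting, the SYNZIP tag would plausibly allow pairing with a cargo that carries the matching coiled-coil partner.

The two sequence records disagree. The depositor's map is 6,413 bp and includes the bom region, rop and adjacent backbone sequence, whereas the repository's sequencing result is 5,378 bp and lacks these elements. The expression cassette is annotated identically in both records.
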