Addgene plasmid #124942: pET_SZ1-RGG-RGG
Purpose: Expression of SZ1-RGG-RGG
Depositing lab: Matthew Good & Daniel Hammer & Benjamin Schuster. Depositing organization: University of Pennsylvania. Publication: Controllable protein phase separation and modular recruitment to form responsive membraneless organelles. Schuster BS, Reed EH, Parthasarathy R, Jahnke CN, Caldwell RM, Bermudez JG, Ramage H, Good MC, Hammer DA. Nat Commun. 2018 Jul 30;9(1):2985. doi: 10.1038/s41467-018-05403-1. PubMed 30061688.
Backbone
  Vector backbone: pET
  Vector type: Bacterial Expression
Growth in bacteria
  Bacterial resistance: Kanamycin, 50 μg/mL
  Growth temperature: 37°C
  Growth strain: DH5alpha
  Copy number: High Copy
Gene/Insert
  Gene/Insert name: SYNZIP1-RGG-RGG (using LAF-1 RGG domain)
  Species: C. elegans (nematode)
  Entrez Gene: laf-1 (a.k.a. CELE_Y71H2AM.19)
  Cloning method: Gibson Cloning
Terms and licenses: Academic/Nonprofit Terms; Industry Terms: Not Available to Industry
How to cite: pET_SZ1-RGG-RGG was a gift from Matthew Good & Daniel Hammer & Benjamin Schuster (Addgene plasmid # 124942 ; http://n2t.net/addgene:124942 ; RRID:Addgene_124942)
